>Addgene plasmid #133672 | ZJOM25 | addgene full sequence | sequence record 267535 | Addgene NGS Result
GCGGCCGCCAGCTGAAGCTTGAAGTATCAGGAAATCATCTGCACGTATGCTATATCGAAACCAAAAAGAA
TATTGCAGACGTAATGACCAAACCTCTTCCGATAAAAACATTCAAACTATTAACAAACAAATGGATTCAT
TAGATCTATTACATTATGGGTGGTATGTTGGAATAAAAATCCACTATCGTCTATCAACTAATAGTTATAT
TATCAATATATTATCATATACGGTGTTAAGATGATGACATAAGTTATGAGAAGCTGTCATCGAAGTTAGA
GGAAGCTGAAACGCAAGGATTGATAATGTAATAGGATCAATGAATATAAACATATAAAACGGAATGAGGA
ATAATCGTAATATTAGTATGTAGAAATATAGATTCCATTTTGAGGATTCCTATATCCTCGAGGAGAACTT
CTAGTATATTCTGTATACCTAATATTATAGCCTTTATCAACAATGGAATCCCAACAATTATCTCAACATT
CACATATTTCTCATTCTCAATCTTCATGGTATCTTTTTTACACCGTATATGATAAAATACAAGTAATATA
AATACCAGCCACTGGATGACATTGAAATTTTATTCTAATAAATGCATCAGCTCTTTAAAAACATTGCTAT
TTAGCTATTTGAAGCCAGAAATTTTCACAGATTACCATCCGATATAGTGTAACGGCTATCACATCACGCT
TTCACCGTGGAGACCGGGGTTCGACTCCCCGTATCGGAGTGTTCTTTTTCTTACCTCTTGAAAAAGAGGT
AGTAAAGTCAATATAAATTCTTGGCTGAAGTATTTCAATACAATTGGTCAAGGAAGTTATTATTTTTTTA
ATGACTTATATCTGTCCAACACAACAGGTTACACCATATAATCTCTATTTACTGGACAGGCGGAAATCGA
TAGTTTAGCTTTCCTAAAAATCGTTATATTATAGAAGCGTCTTGACACGTTTTCAAAAAAGGAAGAAGCA
AGAACGAAAAGAGATAAGGATTCAAAAGAAAGGAAGCCCA
[1086 nt withheld, positions 1021-2106]
GCTTCGTACGCTGCAGGTCGACGGATCGGTGACGGTGCTGGTTTAATTAACATGTCTAAAGGTGAAGAAT
TATTCACTGGTGTTGTCCCAATTTTGGTTGAATTAGATGGTGATGTTAATGGTCACAAATTTTCTGTCTC
CGGTGAAGGTGAAGGTGATGCTACTTACGGTAAATTGACCTTAAAATTTATTTGTACTACTGGTAAATTG
CCAGTTCCATGGCCAACCTTAGTCACTACTTTAACTTATGGTGTTCAATGTTTTTCTAGATACCCAGATC
ATATGAAACAACATGACTTTTTCAAGTCTGCCATGCCAGAAGGTTATGTTCAAGAAAGAACTATTTTTTT
CAAAGATGACGGTAACTACAAGACCAGAGCTGAAGTCAAGTTTGAAGGTGATACCTTAGTTAATAGAATC
GAATTAAAAGGTATTGATTTTAAAGAAGATGGTAACATTTTAGGTCACAAATTGGAATACAACTATAACT
CTCACAATGTTTACATCATGGCTGACAAACAAAAGAATGGTATCAAAGTTAACTTCAAAATTAGACACAA
CATTGAAGATGGTTCTGTTCAATTAGCTGACCATTATCAACAAAATACTCCAATTGGTGATGGTCCAGTC
TTGTTACCAGACAACCATTACTTATCCACTCAATCTGCCTTATCCAAAGATCCAAACGAAAAGAGAGACC
ACATGGTCTTGTTAGAATTTGTTACTGCTGCTGGTATTACCCATGGTATTGATGAATTGTACAAAATTCC
AGTTCCAACGCGTGATCTAGAGAAGCCATTCATGTCTAAAGGTGAAGAATTATTCACTGGTGTTGTCCCA
ATTTTGGTTGAATTAGATGGTGATGTTAATGGTCACAAATTTTCTGTCTCCGGTGAAGGTGAAGGTGATG
CTACTTACGGTAAATTGACCTTAAAATTTATTTGTACTACTGGTAAATTGCCAGTTCCATGGCCAACCTT
AGTCACTACTTTAACTTATGGTGTTCAATGTTTTTCTAGATACCCAGATCATATGAAACAACATGACTTT
TTCAAGTCTGCCATGCCAGAAGGTTATGTTCAAGAAAGAACTATTTTTTTCAAAGATGACGGTAACTACA
AGACCAGAGCTGAAGTCAAGTTTGAAGGTGATACCTTAGTTAATAGAATCGAATTAAAAGGTATTGATTT
TAAAGAAGATGGTAACATTTTAGGTCACAAATTGGAATACAACTATAACTCTCACAATGTTTACATCATG
GCTGACAAACAAAAGAATGGTATCAAAGTTAACTTCAAAATTAGACACAACATTGAAGATGGTTCTGTTC
AATTAGCTGACCATTATCAACAAAATACTCCAATTGGTGATGGTCCAGTCTTGTTACCAGACAACCATTA
CTTATCCACTCAATCTGCCTTATCCAAAGATCCAAACGAAAAGAGAGACCACATGGTCTTGTTAGAATTT
GTTACTGCTGCTGGTATTACCCATGGTATGGATGAATTATATAAATAAGGCGCGCCACTTCTAAATAAGC
GAATTTCTTATGATTTATGATTTTTATTATTAAATAAGTTATAAAAAAAATAAGTGTATACAAATTTTAA
AGTGACTCTTAGGTTTTAAAACGAAAATTCTTATTCTTGAGTAACTCTTTCCTGTAGGTCAGGTTGCTTT
CTCAGGTATAGTATGAGGTCGCTCTTATTGACCACACCTCTACCGGCAGATCCGCTAGGGATAACAGGGT
AATATAGATCTGTTTAGCTTGCCTCGTCCCCGCCGGGTCACCCGGCCAGCGACATGGAGGCCCAGAATAC
CCTCCTTGACAGTCTTGACGTGCGCAGCTCAGGGGCATGATGTGACTGTCGCCCGTACATTTAGCCCATA
CATCCCCATGTATAATCATTTGCATCCATACATTTTGATGGCCGCACGGCGCGAAGCAAAAATTACGGCT
CCTCGCTGCGGACCTGCGAGCAGGGAAACGCTCCCCTCACAGACGCGTATAACTTCGTATAATGTATGCT
ATACGAAGTTATTGAATTGTCCCCACGCCGCGCCCCTGTAGAGAAATATAAAAGGTTAGGATTTGCCACT
GAGGTTCTTCTTTCATATACTTCCTTTTAAAATCTTGCTAGGATACAGTTCTCACATCACATCCGAACAT
AAACAACCATGACAGTCAACACTAAGACCTATAGTGAGAGAGCAGAAACTCATGCCTCACCAGTAGCACA
ACGATTATTTCGATTAATGGAACTGAAGAAAACCAATTTATGTGCATCAATTGATGTTGATACCACTAAG
GAATTCCTTGAATTAATTGATAAATTGGGTCCTTATGTATGCTTAATCAAGACTCATATTGATATAATCA
ATGATTTTTCCTATGAATCCACTATTGAACCATTATTAGAACTTTCACGTAAACATCAATTTATGATTTT
TGAAGATAGAAAATTTGCTGATATTGGTAATACCGTGAAGAAACAATATATTGGTGGAGTTTATAAAATT
AGTAGTTGGGCAGATATTACTAATGCTCATGGTGTCACTGGGAATGGAGTAGTTGAAGGATTAAAACAGG
GAGCTAAAGAAACCACCACCAACCAAGAGCCAAGAGGGTTATTGATGTTAGCTGAATTATCATCAGTGGG
ATCATTAGCATATGGAGAATATTCTCAAAAAACTGTTGAAATTGCTAAATCCGATAAGGAATTTGTTATT
GGATTTATTGCCCAACGTGATATGGGTGGACAAGAAGAAGGATTTGATTGGCTTATTATGACACCTGGAG
TTGGATTAGATGATAAAGGTGATGGATTAGGACAACAATATAGAACTGTTGATGAAGTTGTTAGCACTGG
AACTGATATTATCATTGTTGGTAGAGGATTGTTTGGTAAAGGAAGAGATCCAGATATTGAAGGTAAAAGG
TATAGAGATGCTGGTTGGAATGCTTATTTGAAAAAGACTGGCCAATTATAATCAGTACTGACAATAAAAA
GATTCTTGTTTTCAAGAACTTGTCATTTGTATAGTTTTTTTATATTGTAGTTGTTCTATTTTAATCAAAT
GTTAGCGTGATTTATATTTTTTTTCGCCTCGACATCATCTGCCCAGATGCGAAGTTAAGTGCGCAGAAAG
TAATATCATGCGTCAATCGTATGTGAATGCTGGTCGCTATACTGCTGTCGATTCGATACTAACGCCGCCA
TCCAGTGTCGAAAACGAGCTCGAATTCATAACTTCGTATAATGTATGCTATACGAAGTTATATCGATGAT
ATCAGATCCACTAGTGGCCTATGCGGCCGCGGATCTGCCGGTCTCCCTATAGTGAGTCGTATTAATTTCG
ATAAGCCAGGTTAACCTGCATTAATGAATCGGCCAACGCGCGGGGAGAGGCGGTTTGCGTATTGGGCGCT
CTTCCGCTTCCTCGCTCACTGACTCGCTGCGCTCGGTCGTTCGGCTGCGGCGAGCGGTATCAGCTCACTC
AAAGGCGGTAATACGGTTATCCACAGAATCAGGGGATAACGCAGGAAAGAACATGTGAGCAAAAGGCCAG
CAAAAGGCCAGGAACCGTAAAAAGGCCGCGTTGCTGGCGTTTTTCCATAGGCTCCGCCCCCCTGACGAGC
ATCACAAAAATCGACGCTCAAGTCAGAGGTGGCGAAACCCGACAGGACTATAAAGATACCAGGCGTTTCC
CCCTGGAAGCTCCCTCGTGCGCTCTCCTGTTCCGACCCTGCCGCTTACCGGATACCTGTCCGCCTTTCTC
CCTTCGGGAAGCGTGGCGCTTTCTCATAGCTCACGCTGTAGGTATCTCAGTTCGGTGTAGGTCGTTCGCT
CCAAGCTGGGCTGTGTGCACGAACCCCCCGTTCAGCCCGACCGCTGCGCCTTATCCGGTAACTATCGTCT
TGAGTCCAACCCGGTAAGACACGACTTATCGCCACTGGCAGCAGCCACTGGTAACAGGATTAGCAGAGCG
AGGTATGTAGGCGGTGCTACAGAGTTCTTGAAGTGGTGGCCTAACTACGGCTACACTAGAAGAACAGTAT
TTGGTATCTGCGCTCTGCTGAAGCCAGTTACCTTCGGAAAAAGAGTTGGTAGCTCTTGATCCGGCAAACA
AACCACCGCTGGTAGCGGTGGTTTTTTTGTTTGCAAGCAGCAGATTACGCGCAGAAAAAAAGGATCTCAA
GAAGATCCTTTGATCTTTTCTACGGGGTCTGACGCTCAGTGGAACGAAAACTCACGTTAAGGGATTTTGG
TCATGAGATTATCAAAAAGGATCTTCACCTAGATCCTTTTAAATTAAAAATGAAGTTTTAAATCAATCTA
AAGTATATATGAGTAAACTTGGTCTGACAGTTACCAATGCTTAATCAGTGAGGCACCTATCTCAGCGATC
TGTCTATTTCGTTCATCCATAGTTGCCTGACTCCCCGTCGTGTAGATAACTACGATACGGGAGGGCTTAC
CATCTGGCCCCAGTGCTGCAATGATACCGCGAGACCCACGCTCACCGGCTCCAGATTTATCAGCAATAAA
CCAGCCAGCCGGAAGGGCCGAGCGCAGAAGTGGTCCTGCAACTTTATCCGCCTCCATCCAGTCTATTAAT
TGTTGCCGGGAAGCTAGAGTAAGTAGTTCGCCAGTTAATAGTTTGCGCAACGTTGTTGCCATTGCTACAG
GCATCGTGGTGTCACGCTCGTCGTTTGGTATGGCTTCATTCAGCTCCGGTTCCCAACGATCAAGGCGAGT
TACATGATCCCCCATGTTGTGCAAAAAAGCGGTTAGCTCCTTCGGTCCTCCGATCGTTGTCAGAAGTAAG
TTGGCCGCAGTGTTATCACTCATGGTTATGGCAGCACTGCATAATTCTCTTACTGTCATGCCATCCGTAA
GATGCTTTTCTGTGACTGGTGAGTACTCAACCAAGTCATTCTGAGAATAGTGTATGCGGCGACCGAGTTG
CTCTTGCCCGGCGTCAATACGGGATAATACCGCGCCACATAGCAGAACTTTAAAAGTGCTCATCATTGGA
AAACGTTCTTCGGGGCGAAAACTCTCAAGGATCTTACCGCTGTTGAGATCCAGTTCGATGTAACCCACTC
GTGCACCCAACTGATCTTCAGCATCTTTTACTTTCACCAGCGTTTCTGGGTGAGCAAAAACAGGAAGGCA
AAATGCCGCAAAAAAGGGAATAAGGGCGACACGGAAATGTTGAATACTCATACTCTTCCTTTTTCAATAT
TATTGAAGCATTTATCAGGGTTATTGTCTCATGAGCGGATACATATTTGAATGTATTTAGAAAAATAAAC
AAATAGGGGTTCCGCGCACATTTCCCCGAAAAGTGCCACCTGACGTCTAAGAAACCATTATTATCATGAC
ATTAACCTATAAAAATAGGCGTATCACGAGGCCCTTTCGTCTCGCGCGTTTCGGTGATGACGGTGAAAAC
CTCTGACACATGCAGCTCCCGGAGACGGTCACAGCTTGTCTGTAAGCGGATGCCGGGAGCAGACAAGCCC
GTCAGGGCGCGTCAGCGGGTGTTGGCGGGTGTCGGGGCTGGCTTAACTATGCGGCATCAGAGCAGATTGT
ACTGAGAGTGCACCATATGGACATATTGTCGTTAGAACGCGGCTACAATTAATACATAACCTTATGTATC
ATACACATACGATTTAGGTGACACTATAGAAC
Features (pLannotate 1.2.2; 23 found; start..end, strand, type, name):
      9..140     +  CDS            TY1B-A (fragment): YA11B_YEAST - Also known as YARCTy1-1 POL. Protein inferred from homology: Swiss-Prot protein existence level 3. Integrase (IN) targets the VLP to the nucleus, where a subparticle preintegration complex (PIC) containing at least integrase and the newly synthesized dsDNA copy of the retrotransposon must transit the nuclear membrane. Once in the nucleus, integrase performs the integration of the dsDNA into the host genome (By similarity). From Saccharomyces cerevisiae (strain ATCC 204508 / S288c) (Baker's yeast).
    167..238     +  CDS            YD340_YEAST (fragment): Protein uncertain: Swiss-Prot protein existence level 5. From Saccharomyces cerevisiae (strain ATCC 204508 / S288c) (Baker's yeast).
    240..308     +  CDS            YD340_YEAST (fragment): Protein uncertain: Swiss-Prot protein existence level 5. From Saccharomyces cerevisiae (strain ATCC 204508 / S288c) (Baker's yeast).
    359..493     -  CDS            YE11_YEAST (fragment): Experimental evidence at transcript level: Swiss-Prot protein existence level 2. From Saccharomyces cerevisiae (strain ATCC 204508 / S288c) (Baker's yeast).
    667..738     +  ncRNA          tRNA: Accession: RF00005 - tRNA
   1021..2106    +  CDS            MSP1 (sequence withheld): MSP1_YEAST - Also known as YTA4 From Saccharomyces cerevisiae (strain ATCC 204508 / S288c) (Baker's yeast).
   2158..2871    +  CDS            GFP (S65T): GFP (S65T) is a basic (constitutively fluorescent) green fluorescent protein published in 1995, derived from Aequorea victoria.
   2908..3621    +  CDS            GFP (S65T): GFP (S65T) is a basic (constitutively fluorescent) green fluorescent protein published in 1995, derived from Aequorea victoria.
   3645..3832    +  terminator     ADH1 terminator: S. cerevisiae ADH1; transcription terminator for the S. cerevisiae alcohol dehydrogenase 1 (ADH1) gene
   3907..4114    +  promoter       TEF promoter (fragment): Ashbya gossypii TEF promoter
   4115..4148    -  protein_bind   loxP: Cre-mediated recombination occurs in the 8-bp core sequence (GCATACAT). Cre recombinase
   4148..4284    +  promoter       TEF promoter (fragment): Ashbya gossypii TEF promoter
   4303..5091    +  CDS            URA3: PYRF_YEAST - Experimental evidence at protein level: Swiss-Prot protein existence level 1. From Saccharomyces cerevisiae (strain ATCC 204508 / S288c) (Baker's yeast).
   5103..5300    +  terminator     TEF terminator: Ashbya gossypii TEF terminator
   5354..5387    -  protein_bind   loxP: Cre-mediated recombination occurs in the 8-bp core sequence (GCATACAT). Cre recombinase
   5442..5460    -  promoter       T7 promoter: promoter for bacteriophage T7 RNA polymerase
   5482..5535    -  CDS            lacI (fragment): lac repressor; lacI; The lac repressor binds to the lac operator to inhibit transcription in E. coli. This inhibition can be relieved by adding lactose or isopropyl-β-D-thiogalactopyranoside (IPTG).
   5718..6306    -  rep_origin     ori: high-copy-number ColE1/pMB1/pBR322/pUC origin of replication
   6477..7337    -  CDS            AmpR: β-lactamase; bla; confers resistance to ampicillin, carbenicillin, and related antibiotics
   7338..7442    -  promoter       AmpR promoter: bla
   7537..7572    +  CDS            rop (fragment): Rop protein, which maintains plasmids at low copy number; rop
   7674..7725    +  misc_feature   bom (fragment): basis of mobility region from pBR322
   7788..7806    +  promoter       SP6 promoter: promoter for bacteriophage SP6 RNA polymerase
