[The description below was written by a language model from this plasmid's Addgene catalogue record and pLannotate feature annotations shown in this document.]
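Description:
ZJOM25 is a yeast integrating expression plasmid built on the KT209-2GFP backbone, designed to place an extra, fluorescently tagged copy of the Saccharomyces cerevisiae MSP1 gene (also known as YTA4) into the genome. It is propagated in E. coli through a high-copy ColE1/pUC-type origin and the AmpR β-lactamase gene. No yeast replication origin (2μ or CEN/ARS) is annotated, which fits its stated use as an integrating rather than episomal construct. The record does not state the integration locus or how the plasmid is targeted.

The payload is the "p1k-MSP1-2GFP" insert. About 1 kb of sequence lies upstream of the MSP1 coding region; the name suggests this is native MSP1 promoter sequence, though the record does not say so explicitly. This stretch carries annotated Ty-element and hypothetical-ORF fragments and a tRNA, which are most likely incidental matches to genomic sequence rather than functional parts. The MSP1 open reading frame is followed by two tandem GFP copies (catalogued as EGFP, annotated as GFP S65T) at the C terminus, and transcription ends at the ADH1 terminator.

Downstream sits the yeast selection cassette: a URA3 gene, which the catalogue specifies as from Candida albicans, driven by the Ashbya gossypii TEF promoter and closed by the TEF terminator. Two loxP sites are annotated, one inside the TEF promoter and one after the terminator, an arrangement that may allow Cre-mediated marker removal. T7 and SP6 promoters and small lacI, rop and bom fragments are backbone remnants.

The fusion marks mitochondria and peroxisomes and belongs to a validated set of fluorescent organelle markers for live-cell imaging in budding yeast.
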