Addgene plasmid #133672: ZJOM25
Purpose: Integration of MSP1-2GFP as an additional copy in genome, use auxotrophic marker URA3(Candida albicans). Present on mitochondria and peroxisomes.
Depositing lab: Zhiping Xie. Depositing organization: Shanghai Jiao Tong University. Publication: A Validated Set of Fluorescent-Protein-Based Markers for Major Organelles in Yeast (Saccharomyces cerevisiae). Zhu J, Zhang ZT, Tang SW, Zhao BS, Li H, Song JZ, Li D, Xie Z. MBio. 2019 Sep 3;10(5). pii: mBio.01691-19. doi: 10.1128/mBio.01691-19. PubMed 31481383.
Backbone
  Vector backbone: KT209-2GFP
  Vector type: Yeast Expression
Growth in bacteria
  Bacterial resistance: Ampicillin, 100 μg/mL
  Growth temperature: 37°C
  Growth strain: DH5alpha
  Copy number: Unknown
Gene/Insert
  Gene/Insert name: p1k-MSP1-2GFP
  Species: S. cerevisiae (budding yeast)
  Insert size (bp): 2100
  Entrez Gene: MSP1 (a.k.a. YGR028W, YTA4)
  Tag / fusion protein: EGFP (C terminal on insert)
  Cloning method: Gibson Cloning
Terms and licenses: Academic/Nonprofit Terms; Industry Terms: Not Available to Industry
How to cite: ZJOM25 was a gift from Zhiping Xie (Addgene plasmid # 133672 ; http://n2t.net/addgene:133672 ; RRID:Addgene_133672)
